Addgene plasmid #231894: HaloTag-LaminA
Purpose: Expression of HaloTag-tagged LaminA to visualize the nuclear lamina
Depositing lab: Lukas Kapitein. Publication: Nuclear poly-glutamine aggregates rupture the nuclear envelope and hinder its repair. Korsten G, Osinga M, Pelle RA, Serweta AK, Hoogenberg B, Kampinga HH, Kapitein LC. J Cell Biol. 2024 Nov 4;223(11):e202307142. doi: 10.1083/jcb.202307142. Epub 2024 Aug 16. PubMed 39150509.
Backbone
  Vector backbone: pEGFP-C2
  Vector type: Mammalian Expression
Growth in bacteria
  Bacterial resistance: Kanamycin, 50 μg/mL
  Growth temperature: 37°C
  Growth strain: DH5alpha
  Copy number: High Copy
Gene/Insert
  Gene/Insert name: LaminA
  Species: H. sapiens (human)
  Entrez Gene: LMNA (a.k.a. CDCD1, CDDC, CMD1A, CMT2B1, EMD2, FPL, FPLD, FPLD2, HGPS, IDC, LDP1, LFP, LGMD1B, LMN1, LMNC, LMNL1, MADA, PRO1)
  Tag / fusion protein: HaloTag (N terminal on insert)
  Cloning method: Restriction Enzyme; 5′ cloning site unknown (unknown if destroyed)
Terms and licenses: Academic/Nonprofit Terms; Industry Terms: Not Available to Industry
Depositor comments: Internal plasmid ID GK074
How to cite: HaloTag-LaminA was a gift from Lukas Kapitein (Addgene plasmid # 231894 ; http://n2t.net/addgene:231894 ; RRID:Addgene_231894)
