[The description below was written by a language model from this plasmid's Addgene catalogue record and pLannotate feature annotations shown in this document.]
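Description:
HaloTag-LaminA is a mammalian expression plasmid of about 6.9 kb built on the pEGFP-C2 backbone. No EGFP is annotated, and a HaloTag coding sequence sits directly after the promoter where EGFP would normally lie, so the fluorescent protein appears to have been replaced. The human cytomegalovirus immediate early enhancer and promoter drive a single fusion open reading frame. HaloTag, a modified bacterial dehalogenase that bonds covalently to chloroalkane ligands, comes first, followed by a short remnant of the multiple cloning site acting as a linker, and then the human LMNA coding sequence. The tag is therefore at the N terminus of lamin A. An SV40 polyadenylation signal terminates the transcript. The insert was introduced by restriction cloning, although the record does not state the 5′ cloning site.

The plasmid is maintained in bacteria through a high-copy ColE1/pUC-type origin and selected with kanamycin. The NeoR/KanR gene (Tn5 aminoglycoside phosphotransferase) lies downstream of tandem promoters, a bacterial bla promoter and the SV40 enhancer/early promoter, and ends with an HSV TK polyadenylation signal. The same marker can therefore give kanamycin resistance in E. coli and G418 resistance in transfected mammalian cells. An f1 origin is also present, which allows single-stranded DNA production. The short large T antigen, ble and bGH poly(A) fragments in the annotation are most likely incidental matches to backbone sequence rather than functional elements.

The stated purpose is to express HaloTag-labelled lamin A to visualise the nuclear lamina. Because labelling depends on an added chloroalkane-conjugated dye, the fluorophore colour can be chosen freely, which suits live-cell and multicolour imaging of the nuclear envelope. The associated publication concerns nuclear envelope rupture and repair.
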