Features (pLannotate 1.2.2; 15 found; start..end, strand, type, name):
     61..364     +  enhancer       CMV enhancer: human cytomegalovirus immediate early enhancer
    365..568     +  promoter       CMV promoter: human cytomegalovirus (CMV) immediate early promoter
    600..1484    +  CDS            HaloTag®: modified bacterial dehalogenase that forms covalent bonds with chloroalkane derivatives
   1485..1532    +  misc_feature   MCS (fragment): multiple cloning site
   1554..3545    +  CDS            LMNA: LMNA_HUMAN - Also known as LMN1. Experimental evidence at protein level: Swiss-Prot protein existence level 1. Prelamin-A/C can accelerate smooth muscle cell senescence. It acts to disrupt mitosis and induce DNA damage in vascular smooth muscle cells (VSMCs), leading to mitotic failure, genomic instability, and premature senescence. From Homo sapiens (Human).
   3571..3655    +  CDS            large T antigen (fragment): large T antigen from SV40 (simian virus 40)
   3678..3799    +  polyA_signal   SV40 poly(A) signal: SV40 polyadenylation signal
   3833..4261    -  rep_origin     f1 ori (sequence partly withheld): f1 bacteriophage origin of replication; arrow indicates direction of (+) strand synthesis
   4288..4392    +  promoter       AmpR promoter: bla
   4394..4751    +  promoter       SV40 promoter: SV40 enhancer and early promoter
   4786..5580    +  CDS            NeoR/KanR: aminoglycoside phosphotransferase from Tn5; aph(3')-II (or nptII); confers resistance to neomycin, kanamycin, and G418 (Geneticin®)
   5601..5753    +  CDS            ble (fragment): BLE_KLEPN - Experimental evidence at protein level: Swiss-Prot protein existence level 1. Binding protein with a strong affinity to the bleomycin family of antibiotics. Binds to CL990; an antimitotic-antibiotic compound. From Klebsiella pneumoniae.
   5812..5859    +  polyA_signal   HSV TK poly(A) signal: herpes simplex virus thymidine kinase polyadenylation signal (Cole and Stacy, 1985)
   5950..5966    -  polyA_signal   bGH poly(A) signal (fragment): bovine growth hormone polyadenylation signal
   6188..6776    +  rep_origin     ori: high-copy-number ColE1/pMB1/pBR322/pUC origin of replication
>Addgene plasmid #231894 | HaloTag-LaminA | addgene full sequence | sequence record 462158 | Addgene NGS Result
TAGTTATTAATAGTAATCAATTACGGGGTCATTAGTTCATAGCCCATATATGGAGTTCCGCGTTACATAA
CTTACGGTAAATGGCCCGCCTGGCTGACCGCCCAACGACCCCCGCCCATTGACGTCAATAATGACGTATG
TTCCCATAGTAACGCCAATAGGGACTTTCCATTGACGTCAATGGGTGGAGTATTTACGGTAAACTGCCCA
CTTGGCAGTACATCAAGTGTATCATATGCCAAGTACGCCCCCTATTGACGTCAATGACGGTAAATGGCCC
GCCTGGCATTATGCCCAGTACATGACCTTATGGGACTTTCCTACTTGGCAGTACATCTACGTATTAGTCA
TCGCTATTACCATGGTGATGCGGTTTTGGCAGTACATCAATGGGCGTGGATAGCGGTTTGACTCACGGGG
ATTTCCAAGTCTCCACCCCATTGACGTCAATGGGAGTTTGTTTTGGCACCAAAATCAACGGGACTTTCCA
AAATGTCGTAACAACTCCGCCCCATTGACGCAAATGGGCGGTAGGCGTGTACGGTGGGAGGTCTATATAA
GCAGAGCTGGTTTAGTGAACCGTCAGATCCGCTAGCATGGAAATCGGTACTGGCTTTCCATTCGACCCCC
ATTATGTGGAAGTCCTGGGCGAGCGCATGCACTACGTCGATGTTGGTCCGCGCGATGGCACCCCTGTGCT
GTTCCTGCACGGTAACCCGACCTCCTCCTACGTGTGGCGCAACATCATCCCGCATGTTGCACCGACCCAT
CGCTGCATTGCTCCAGACCTGATCGGTATGGGCAAATCCGACAAACCAGACCTGGGTTATTTCTTCGACG
ACCACGTCCGCTTCATGGATGCCTTCATCGAAGCCCTGGGTCTGGAAGAGGTCGTCCTGGTCATTCACGA
CTGGGGCTCCGCTCTGGGTTTCCACTGGGCCAAGCGCAATCCAGAGCGCGTCAAAGGTATTGCATTTATG
GAGTTCATCCGCCCTATCCCGACCTGGGACGAATGGCCAGAATTTGCCCGCGAGACCTTCCAGGCCTTCC
GCACCACCGACGTCGGCCGCAAGCTGATCATCGATCAGAACGTTTTTATCGAGGGTACGCTGCCGATGGG
TGTCGTCCGCCCGCTGACTGAAGTCGAGATGGACCATTACCGCGAGCCGTTCCTGAATCCTGTTGACCGC
GAGCCACTGTGGCGCTTCCCAAACGAGCTGCCAATCGCCGGTGAGCCAGCGAACATCGTCGCGCTGGTCG
AAGAATACATGGACTGGCTGCACCAGTCCCCTGTCCCGAAGCTGCTGTTCTGGGGCACCCCAGGCGTTCT
GATCCCACCGGCCGAAGCCGCTCGCCTGGCCAAAAGCCTGCCTAACTGCAAGGCTGTGGACATCGGCCCG
GGTCTGAATCTGCTGCAAGAAGACAACCCGGACCTGATCGGCAGCGAGATCGCGCGCTGGCTGTCCACGC
TCGAGATTTCCGGCAGATCTCGAGCTCAAGCTTCGAATTCTGCAGTCGACGGTACCGCGGGCAGCGCTGC
CAACCTGCCGGCCATGGAGACCCCGTCCCAGCGGCGCGCCACCCGCAGCGGGGCGCAGGCCAGCTCCACT
CCGCTGTCGCCCACCCGCATCACCCGGCTGCAGGAGAAGGAGGACCTGCAGGAGCTCAATGATCGCTTGG
CGGTCTACATCGACCGTGTGCGCTCGCTGGAAACGGAGAACGCAGGGCTGCGCCTTCGCATCACCGAGTC
TGAAGAGGTGGTCAGCCGCGAGGTGTCCGGCATCAAGGCCGCCTACGAGGCCGAGCTCGGGGATGCCCGC
AAGACCCTTGACTCAGTAGCCAAGGAGCGCGCCCGCCTGCAGCTGGAGCTGAGCAAAGTGCGTGAGGAGT
TTAAGGAGCTGAAAGCGCGCAATACCAAGAAGGAGGGTGACCTGATAGCTGCTCAGGCTCGGCTGAAGGA
CCTGGAGGCTCTGCTGAACTCCAAGGAGGCCGCACTGAGCACTGCTCTCAGTGAGAAGCGCACGCTGGAG
GGCGAGCTGCATGATCTGCGGGGCCAGGTGGCCAAGCTTGAGGCAGCCCTAGGTGAGGCCAAGAAGCAAC
TTCAGGATGAGATGCTGCGGCGGGTGGATGCTGAGAACAGGCTGCAGACCATGAAGGAGGAACTGGACTT
CCAGAAGAACATCTACAGTGAGGAGCTGCGTGAGACCAAGCGCCGTCATGAGACCCGACTGGTGGAGATT
GACAATGGGAAGCAGCGTGAGTTTGAGAGCCGGCTGGCGGATGCGCTGCAGGAACTGCGGGCCCAGCATG
AGGACCAGGTGGAGCAGTATAAGAAGGAGCTGGAGAAGACTTATTCTGCCAAGCTGGACAATGCCAGGCA
GTCTGCTGAGAGGAACAGCAACCTGGTGGGGGCTGCCCACGAGGAGCTGCAGCAGTCGCGCATCCGCATC
GACAGCCTCTCTGCCCAGCTCAGCCAGCTCCAGAAGCAGCTGGCAGCCAAGGAGGCGAAGCTTCGAGACC
TGGAGGACTCACTGGCCCGTGAGCGGGACACCAGCCGGCGGCTGCTGGCGGAAAAGGAGCGGGAGATGGC
CGAGATGCGGGCAAGGATGCAGCAGCAGCTGGACGAGTACCAGGAGCTTCTGGACATCAAGCTGGCCCTG
GACATGGAGATCCACGCCTACCGCAAGCTCTTGGAGGGCGAGGAGGAGAGGCTACGCCTGTCCCCCAGCC
CTACCTCGCAGCGCAGCCGTGGCCGTGCTTCCTCTCACTCATCCCAGACACAGGGTGGGGGCAGCGTCAC
CAAAAAGCGCAAACTGGAGTCCACTGAGAGCCGCAGCAGCTTCTCACAGCACGCACGCACTAGCGGGCGC
GTGGCCGTGGAGGAGGTGGATGAGGAGGGCAAGTTTGTCCGGCTGCGCAACAAGTCCAATGAGGACCAGT
CCATGGGCAATTGGCAGATCAAGCGCCAGAATGGAGATGATCCCTTGCTGACTTACCGGTTCCCACCAAA
GTTCACCCTGAAGGCTGGGCAGGTGGTGACGATCTGGGCTGCAGGAGCTGGGGCCACCCACAGCCCCCCT
ACCGACCTGGTGTGGAAGGCACAGAACACCTGGGGCTGCGGGAACAGCCTGCGTACGGCTCTCATCAACT
CCACTGGGGAAGAAGTGGCCATGCGCAAGCTGGTGCGCTCAGTGACTGTGGTTGAGGACGACGAGGATGA
GGATGGAGATGACCTGCTCCATCACCACCACGGCTCCCACTGCAGCAGCTCGGGGGACCCCGCTGAGTAC
AACCTGCGCTCGCGCACCGTGCTGTGCGGGACCTGCGGGCAGCCTGCCGACAAGGCATCTGCCAGCGGCT
CAGGAGCCCAGGTGGGCGGACCCATCTCCTCTGGCTCTTCTGCCTCCAGTGTCACGGTCACTCGCAGCTA
CCGCAGTGTGGGGGGCAGTGGGGGTGGCAGCTTCGGGGACAATCTGGTCACCCGCTCCTACCTCCTGGGC
AACTCCAGCCCCCGAACCCAGAGCCCCCAGAACTGCAGCATCATGTAAGGATCCACCGGATCTAGATAAC
TGATCATAATCAGCCATACCACATTTGTAGAGGTTTTACTTGCTTTAAAAAACCTCCCACACCTCCCCCT
GAACCTGAAACATAAAATGAATGCAATTGTTGTTGTTAACTTGTTTATTGCAGCTTATAATGGTTACAAA
TAAAGCAATAGCATCACAAATTTCACAAATAAAGCATTTTTTTCACTGCATTCTAGTTGTGGTTTGTCCA
AACTCATCAATGTATCTTAACGCGTAAATTGTAAGCGTTAATATTTTGTTAAAATTCGCGTTAAATTTTT
GTTAAATCAGCTCATTTTTTAACCAATAGGCCGAAATCGGCAAAATCCCTTATAAATCAAAAGAATAGAC
CGAGATAGGGT
[37 nt withheld, positions 3932-3968]
AAAGAACGTGGACTCCAACGTCAAAGG
[49 nt withheld, positions 3996-4044]
T
[91 nt withheld, positions 4046-4136]
G
[124 nt withheld, positions 4138-4261]
CAGGTGGCACTTTTCGGGGAAATGTGCGCGGAACCCCTATTTGTTTATTTTTCTAAATACATTCAAATAT
GTATCCGCTCATGAGACAATAACCCTGATAAATGCTTCAATAATATTGAAAAAGGAAGAGTCCTGAGGCG
GAAAGAACCAGCTGTGGAATGTGTGTCAGTTAGGGTGTGGAAAGTCCCCAGGCTCCCCAGCAGGCAGAAG
TATGCAAAGCATGCATCTCAATTAGTCAGCAACCAGGTGTGGAAAGTCCCCAGGCTCCCCAGCAGGCAGA
AGTATGCAAAGCATGCATCTCAATTAGTCAGCAACCATAGTCCCGCCCCTAACTCCGCCCATCCCGCCCC
TAACTCCGCCCAGTTCCGCCCATTCTCCGCCCCATGGCTGACTAATTTTTTTTATTTATGCAGAGGCCGA
GGCCGCCTCGGCCTCTGAGCTATTCCAGAAGTAGTGAGGAGGCTTTTTTGGAGGCCTAGGCTTTTGCAAA
GATCGATCAAGAGACAGGATGAGGATCGTTTCGCATGATTGAACAAGATGGATTGCACGCAGGTTCTCCG
GCCGCTTGGGTGGAGAGGCTATTCGGCTATGACTGGGCACAACAGACAATCGGCTGCTCTGATGCCGCCG
TGTTCCGGCTGTCAGCGCAGGGGCGCCCGGTTCTTTTTGTCAAGACCGACCTGTCCGGTGCCCTGAATGA
ACTGCAAGACGAGGCAGCGCGGCTATCGTGGCTGGCCACGACGGGCGTTCCTTGCGCAGCTGTGCTCGAC
GTTGTCACTGAAGCGGGAAGGGACTGGCTGCTATTGGGCGAAGTGCCGGGGCAGGATCTCCTGTCATCTC
ACCTTGCTCCTGCCGAGAAAGTATCCATCATGGCTGATGCAATGCGGCGGCTGCATACGCTTGATCCGGC
TACCTGCCCATTCGACCACCAAGCGAAACATCGCATCGAGCGAGCACGTACTCGGATGGAAGCCGGTCTT
GTCGATCAGGATGATCTGGACGAAGAGCATCAGGGGCTCGCGCCAGCCGAACTGTTCGCCAGGCTCAAGG
CGAGCATGCCCGACGGCGAGGATCTCGTCGTGACCCATGGCGATGCCTGCTTGCCGAATATCATGGTGGA
AAATGGCCGCTTTTCTGGATTCATCGACTGTGGCCGGCTGGGTGTGGCGGACCGCTATCAGGACATAGCG
TTGGCTACCCGTGATATTGCTGAAGAGCTTGGCGGCGAATGGGCTGACCGCTTCCTCGTGCTTTACGGTA
TCGCCGCTCCCGATTCGCAGCGCATCGCCTTCTATCGCCTTCTTGACGAGTTCTTCTGAGCGGGACTCTG
GGGTTCGAAATGACCGACCAAGCGACGCCCAACCTGCCATCACGAGATTTCGATTCCACCGCCGCCTTCT
ATGAAAGGTTGGGCTTCGGAATCGTTTTCCGGGACGCCGGCTGGATGATCCTCCAGCGCGGGGATCTCAT
GCTGGAGTTCTTCGCCCACCCTAGGGGGAGGCTAACTGAAACACGGAAGGAGACAATACCGGAAGGAACC
CGCGCTATGACGGCAATAAAAAGACAGAATAAAACGCACGGTGTTGGGTCGTTTGTTCATAAACGCGGGG
TTCGGTCCCAGGGCTGGCACTCTGTCGATACCCCACCGAGACCCCATTGGGGCCAATACGCCCGCGTTTC
TTCCTTTTCCCCACCCCACCCCCCAAGTTCGGGTGAAGGCCCAGGGCTCGCAGCCAACGTCGGGGCGGCA
GGCCCTGCCATAGCCTCAGGTTACTCATATATACTTTAGATTGATTTAAAACTTCATTTTTAATTTAAAA
GGATCTAGGTGAAGATCCTTTTTGATAATCTCATGACCAAAATCCCTTAACGTGAGTTTTCGTTCCACTG
AGCGTCAGACCCCGTAGAAAAGATCAAAGGATCTTCTTGAGATCCTTTTTTTCTGCGCGTAATCTGCTGC
TTGCAAACAAAAAAACCACCGCTACCAGCGGTGGTTTGTTTGCCGGATCAAGAGCTACCAACTCTTTTTC
CGAAGGTAACTGGCTTCAGCAGAGCGCAGATACCAAATACTGTTCTTCTAGTGTAGCCGTAGTTAGGCCA
CCACTTCAAGAACTCTGTAGCACCGCCTACATACCTCGCTCTGCTAATCCTGTTACCAGTGGCTGCTGCC
AGTGGCGATAAGTCGTGTCTTACCGGGTTGGACTCAAGACGATAGTTACCGGATAAGGCGCAGCGGTCGG
GCTGAACGGGGGGTTCGTGCACACAGCCCAGCTTGGAGCGAACGACCTACACCGAACTGAGATACCTACA
GCGTGAGCTATGAGAAAGCGCCACGCTTCCCGAAGGGAGAAAGGCGGACAGGTATCCGGTAAGCGGCAGG
GTCGGAACAGGAGAGCGCACGAGGGAGCTTCCAGGGGGAAACGCCTGGTATCTTTATAGTCCTGTCGGGT
TTCGCCACCTCTGACTTGAGCGTCGATTTTTGTGATGCTCGTCAGGGGGGCGGAGCCTATGGAAAAACGC
CAGCAACGCGGCCTTTTTACGGTTCCTGGCCTTTTGCTGGCCTTTTGCTCACATGTTCTTTCCTGCGTTA
TCCCCTGATTCTGTGGATAACCGTATTACCGCCATGCAT
